>Addgene plasmid #213808 | POC1482 | addgene full sequence | sequence record 439148 | Addgene NGS Result
ATCCGGATATAGTTCCTCCTTTCAGCAAAAAACCCCTCAAGACCCGTTTAGAGGCCCCAAGGGGTTATGC
TAGTTATTGCTCAGCGGTGGCAGCAGCCAACTCAGCTTCCTTTCGGGCTTTGTTAGCAGCCGGATCTCAG
TGGTGGTGGTGGTGGTGCTCGAGTGCGGCCGCAAGCTTCCCGGCGCGCAAACCATCGCTTAACTTGTTCG
CGATACTCTGTTGTAAACGTGCGATCTCGTTCAGGCGGTCATTTAAGGCTACCTCTTCGACCAGCAATTC
CTGCACCTCACGCCAGTCATCGGAAGCATCCAGCACTGATGTAGGGACCATCAGAGCCGCAAGATCATCT
GCGTGTAAGTGCGCCGTCTGACCGCGCACCATTTCCTGGATCTGAGAGGCCACTGTCGGTTGGCGTAAGT
AGGCCAGCAGTAACATAGGTGCAATGCGTTCTTGCTTTGGGCGCACCAACATTACTTCTCCCACAAATGA
TGCACGGCCGCCTACCCATTCTGGAACTTTGGTGATAATGTCAACTTTCTTTGCAATATAGACTGGACTG
TGTGCGCTACTAGTTAAGACGATGTCGCCGTTTTTGACCAATTGAATGCCCCCAAGTTTGCGACTAGTCA
TCGTTGACGTATCAATAAAGTTACGGTCGCGAGCAATCCAGTTAATTCCACTCCCAGTCAAGTTGCCTAC
CTTGATAAGAAAAAGACCGCCATTCTCACTATATGCTGCACGAGGTGGCGTACGTCCGGTGCGAATCTCG
CTGGCCAAATCACCTAAAGGAACACCAAGGTTCGAGCGACGTTTTGACGCGGACTTCGCAGACAGTGCCT
CGAAGGTGCGGTCAGCCTTCTGGGGAGCCAGGACAGAAACATAATCACAGGGTGAACCTTTTGGGTCGCG
CATATGCTTGGCTAAACCATCAAGTTGCGACCCTTGACGCGGGCGTCCTGTGCTGTCGTATCCGACATTC
GATAAGGTCGCCTGGACTACTCCTACTTTCTTTTCACGGTCCTTATCAGAAGCGTATTTCTCAATGAAGG
CTACCACTGTGTTTGTCTGCGCCCCGGTCACCAAGAACGTTTCCGGTGGCAATTGAATGACAGCCTTCAG
GTAGCCAAGTTTCGCCAACAAGCTACGTTCGTACGCTGACGATGGGTTCGTCAGAACGCTGCGAGGCAAC
ACTACAGCCAAAGTTCCGCCAGGCTTCAGCCAGCGAAGCGATTGTTCAACAAATAACCATTCTGAGCTTT
GGCGGGCGCGTGGCTCTCCATTTGCTGTAAACGCGATATCGTACCCCGAGTAAGCCGCACCCGAGGCTTC
GACTGTTACGCCGAATGGAGGATTGGTAAGAATAAAATCGAAGTAGCCGTAGCGACACCAGGGTTTAGAA
TGGCGTTTGCCCGGTTCGACAAGCGAGTCCATCAGGGCGCGATTAAACGTTAAGCCAGGGAAGTGACCAA
GGTTAAGTTCTCCAATTAAAAGCATACGAGGGTTCTTATCCGCCCCCCAGACACTGATCTTCTGCGCATT
TTCCTTACGCCACTTCTTGATCACTTCAATTAAAAAGGTCCCCGATCCGCACGCAGGATCCAGGCATTTA
GCAGAGCTGGGCGGGTCTACAAACGAGACTACCTCACGTACGACTTCATCAGGAGTCAGAAAGATCCCAA
GTCCCTTGCGTACTTCTGGTGTCAAAAACTCACGAAGAGCCGCCGAACGAATATCATAATCGATCTGTGT
GAAATTAATCCCGCTGAACAGAGCGTTCAATTGTTCTAAGCACTGGTCTGAAAGGTGAAAGTCACGATCG
CGCCATAAACTCGTGCTCCAACTACTGTGGCGGGACAGGTGGAATGCAAAGCGTTTGCGAATCGCGCTTC
CCGTTGTAGGGGCGATACCATCTTCCTCGGACATTTGCTTTAAGAATAAGAACTTCAGCAGTTCCTCAAA
CGCCTCTTGCGGTTGAAGTCCATCTAAATTGCGCATGGTATTGTGGGCACGACGATAAGTACTAGCAAGA
TCACCCATGGTATATCTCCTTCTTAAAGTTAAACAAAATTATTTCTAGAGGGGAATTGTTATCCGCTCAC
AATTCCCCTATAGTGAGTCGTATTAATTTCGCGGGATCGAGATCTCGATCCTCTACGCCGGACGCATCGT
GGCCGGCATCACCGGCGCCACAGGTGCGGTTGCTGGCGCCTATATCGCCGACATCACCGATGGGGAAGAT
CGGGCTCGCCACTTCGGGCTCATGAGCGCTTGTTTCGGCGTGGGTATGGTGGCAGGCCCCGTGGCCGGGG
GACTGTTGGGCGCCATCTCCTTGCATGCACCATTCCTTGCGGCGGCGGTGCTCAACGGCCTCAACCTACT
ACTGGGCTGCTTCCTAATGCAGGAGTCGCATAAGGGAGAGCGTCGAGATCCCGGACACCATCGAATGGCG
CAAAACCTTTCGCGGTATGGCATGATAGCGCCCGGAAGAGAGTCAATTCAGGGTGGTGAATGTGAAACCA
GTAACGTTATACGATGTCGCAGAGTATGCCGGTGTCTCTTATCAGACCGTTTCCCGCGTGGTGAACCAGG
CCAGCCACGTTTCTGCGAAAACGCGGGAAAAAGTGGAAGCGGCGATGGCGGAGCTGAATTACATTCCCAA
CCGCGTGGCACAACAACTGGCGGGCAAACAGTCGTTGCTGATTGGCGTTGCCACCTCCAGTCTGGCCCTG
CACGCGCCGTCGCAAATTGTCGCGGCGATTAAATCTCGCGCCGATCAACTGGGTGCCAGCGTGGTGGTGT
CGATGGTAGAACGAAGCGGCGTCGAAGCCTGTAAAGCGGCGGTGCACAATCTTCTCGCGCAACGCGTCAG
TGGGCTGATCATTAACTATCCGCTGGATGACCAGGATGCCATTGCTGTGGAAGCTGCCTGCACTAATGTT
CCGGCGTTATTTCTTGATGTCTCTGACCAGACACCCATCAACAGTATTATTTTCTCCCATGAAGACGGTA
CGCGACTGGGCGTGGAGCATCTGGTCGCATTGGGTCACCAGCAAATCGCGCTGTTAGCGGGCCCATTAAG
TTCTGTCTCGGCGCGTCTGCGTCTGGCTGGCTGGCATAAATATCTCACTCGCAATCAAATTCAGCCGATA
GCGGAACGGGAAGGCGACTGGAGTGCCATGTCCGGTTTTCAACAAACCATGCAAATGCTGAATGAGGGCA
TCGTTCCCACTGCGATGCTGGTTGCCAACGATCAGATGGCGCTGGGCGCAATGCGCGCCATTACCGAGTC
CGGGCTGCGCGTTGGTGCGGATATCTCGGTAGTGGGATACGACGATACCGAAGACAGCTCATGTTATATC
CCGCCGTTAACCACCATCAAACAGGATTTTCGCCTGCTGGGGCAAACCAGCGTGGACCGCTTGCTGCAAC
TCTCTCAGGGCCAGGCGGTGAAGGGCAATCAGCTGTTGCCCGTCTCACTGGTGAAAAGAAAAACCACCCT
GGCGCCCAATACGCAAACCGCCTCTCCCCGCGCGTTGGCCGATTCATTAATGCAGCTGGCACGACAGGTT
TCCCGACTGGAAAGCGGGCAGTGAGCGCAACGCAATTAATGTAAGTTAGCTCACTCATTAGGCACCGGGA
TCTCGACCGATGCCCTTGAGAGCCTTCAACCCAGTCAGCTCCTTCCGGTGGGCGCGGGGCATGACTATCG
TCGCCGCACTTATGACTGTCTTCTTTATCATGCAACTCGTAGGACAGGTGCCGGCAGCGCTCTGGGTCAT
TTTCGGCGAGGACCGCTTTCGCTGGAGCGCGACGATGATCGGCCTGTCGCTTGCGGTATTCGGAATCTTG
CACGCCCTCGCTCAAGCCTTCGTCACTGGTCCCGCCACCAAACGTTTCGGCGAGAAGCAGGCCATTATCG
CCGGCATGGCGGCCCCACGGGTGCGCATGATCGTGCTCCTGTCGTTGAGGACCCGGCTAGGCTGGCGGGG
TTGCCTTACTGGTTAGCAGAATGAATCACCGATACGCGAGCGAACGTGAAGCGACTGCTGCTGCAAAACG
TCTGCGACCTGAGCAACAACATGAATGGTCTTCGGTTTCCGTGTTTCGTAAAGTCTGGAAACGCGGAAGT
CAGCGCCCTGCACCATTATGTTCCGGATCTGCATCGCAGGATGCTGCTGGCTACCCTGTGGAACACCTAC
ATCTGTATTAACGAAGCGCTGGCATTGACCCTGAGTGATTTTTCTCTGGTCCCGCCGCATCCATACCGCC
AGTTGTTTACCCTCACAACGTTCCAGTAACCGGGCATGTTCATCATCAGTAACCCGTATCGTGAGCATCC
TCTCTCGTTTCATCGGTATCATTACCCCCATGAACAGAAATCCCCCTTACACGGAGGCATCAGTGACCAA
ACAGGAAAAAACCGCCCTTAACATGGCCCGCTTTATCAGAAGCCAGACATTAACGCTTCTGGAGAAACTC
AACGAGCTGGACGCGGATGAACAGGCAGACATCTGTGAATCGCTTCACGACCACGCTGATGAGCTTTACC
GCAGCTGCCTCGCGCGTTTCGGTGATGACGGTGAAAACCTCTGACACATGCAGCTCCCGGAGACGGTCAC
AGCTTGTCTGTAAGCGGATGCCGGGAGCAGACAAGCCCGTCAGGGCGCGTCAGCGGGTGTTGGCGGGTGT
CGGGGCGCAGCCATGACCCAGTCACGTAGCGATAGCGGAGTGTATACTGGCTTAACTATGCGGCATCAGA
GCAGATTGTACTGAGAGTGCACCATTGCGGTGTGAAATACCGCACAGATGCGTAAGGAGAAAATACCGCA
TCAGGCGCTCTTCCGCTTCCTCGCTCACTGACTCGCTGCGCTCGGTCGTTCGGCTGCGGCGAGCGGTATC
AGCTCACTCAAAGGCGGTAATACGGTTATCCACAGAATCAGGGGATAACGCAGGAAAGAACATGTGAGCA
AAAGGCCAGCAAAAGGCCAGGAACCGTAAAAAGGCCGCGTTGCTGGCGTTTTTCCATAGGCTCCGCCCCC
CTGACGAGCATCACAAAAATCGACGCTCAAGTCAGAGGTGGCGAAACCCGACAGGACTATAAAGATACCA
GGCGTTTCCCCCTGGAAGCTCCCTCGTGCGCTCTCCTGTTCCGACCCTGCCGCTTACCGGATACCTGTCC
GCCTTTCTCCCTTCGGGAAGCGTGGCGCTTTCTCATAGCTCACGCTGTAGGTATCTCAGTTCGGTGTAGG
TCGTTCGCTCCAAGCTGGGCTGTGTGCACGAACCCCCCGTTCAGCCCGACCGCTGCGCCTTATCCGGTAA
CTATCGTCTTGAGTCCAACCCGGTAAGACACGACTTATCGCCACTGGCAGCAGCCACTGGTAACAGGATT
AGCAGAGCGAGGTATGTAGGCGGTGCTACAGAGTTCTTGAAGTGGTGGCCTAACTACGGCTACACTAGAA
GGACAGTATTTGGTATCTGCGCTCTGCTGAAGCCAGTTACCTTCGGAAAAAGAGTTGGTAGCTCTTGATC
CGGCAAACAAACCACCGCTGGTAGCGGTGGTTTTTTTGTTTGCAAGCAGCAGATTACGCGCAGAAAAAAA
GGATCTCAAGAAGATCCTTTGATCTTTTCTACGGGGTCTGACGCTCAGTGGAACGAAAACTCACGTTAAG
GGATTTTGGTCATGAACAATAAAACTGTCTGCTTACATAAACAGTAATACAAGGGGTGTTATGAGCCATA
TTCAACGGGAAACGTCTTGCTCTAGGCCGCGATTAAATTCCAACATGGATGCTGATTTATATGGGTATAA
ATGGGCTCGCGATAATGTCGGGCAATCAGGTGCGACAATCTATCGATTGTATGGGAAGCCCGATGCGCCA
GAGTTGTTTCTGAAACATGGCAAAGGTAGCGTTGCCAATGATGTTACAGATGAGATGGTCAGACTAAACT
GGCTGACGGAATTTATGCCTCTTCCGACCATCAAGCATTTTATCCGTACTCCTGATGATGCATGGTTACT
CACCACTGCGATCCCCGGGAAAACAGCATTCCAGGTATTAGAAGAATATCCTGATTCAGGTGAAAATATT
GTTGATGCGCTGGCAGTGTTCCTGCGCCGGTTGCATTCGATTCCTGTTTGTAATTGTCCTTTTAACAGCG
ATCGCGTATTTCGTCTCGCTCAGGCGCAATCACGAATGAATAACGGTTTGGTTGATGCGAGTGATTTTGA
TGACGAGCGTAATGGCTGGCCTGTTGAACAAGTCTGGAAAGAAATGCATAAACTTTTGCCATTCTCACCG
GATTCAGTCGTCACTCATGGTGATTTCTCACTTGATAACCTTATTTTTGACGAGGGGAAATTAATAGGTT
GTATTGATGTTGGACGAGTCGGAATCGCAGACCGATACCAGGATCTTGCCATCCTATGGAACTGCCTCGG
TGAGTTTTCTCCTTCATTACAGAAACGGCTTTTTCAAAAATATGGTATTGATAATCCTGATATGAATAAA
TTGCAGTTTCATTTGATGCTCGATGAGTTTTTCTAAGAATTAATTCATGAGCGGATACATATTTGAATGT
ATTTAGAAAAATAAACAAATAGGGGTTCCGCGCACATTTCCCCGAAAAGTGCCACCTAAATTGTAAGCGT
TAATATTTTGTTAAAATTCGCGTTAAATTTTTGTTAAATCAGCTCATTTTTTAACCAATAGGCCGAAATC
GGCAAAATCCCTTATAAATCAAAAGAATAGACCGAGATAGGGT
[37 nt withheld, positions 6764-6800]
AAAGAACGTGGACTCCAACGTCAAAGG
[49 nt withheld, positions 6828-6876]
T
[91 nt withheld, positions 6878-6968]
G
[124 nt withheld, positions 6970-7093]
CCCATTCGCCA
Features (pLannotate 1.2.2; 18 found; start..end, strand, type, name):
     26..73      -  terminator     T7 terminator: transcription terminator for bacteriophage T7 RNA polymerase
     81..130     -  CDS            SET1 (fragment): solubility-enhancement tag derived from T7 phage gene 10B
    140..157     -  CDS            9xHis (fragment): 9xHis affinity tag
   2045..2067    -  RBS            RBS: efficient ribosome binding site from bacteriophage T7 gene 10 (Olins and Rangwala, 1989)
   2082..2106    -  protein_bind   lac operator: The lac repressor binds to the lac operator to inhibit transcription in E. coli. This inhibition can be relieved by adding lactose or isopropyl-β-D-thiogalactopyranoside (IPTG). lac repressor encoded by lacI
   2107..2125    -  promoter       T7 promoter: promoter for bacteriophage T7 RNA polymerase
   2147..2426    +  CDS            TcR (fragment): tetracycline efflux protein; tet; confers resistance to tetracycline
   2434..2511    +  promoter       lacI promoter: lacI
   2512..3594    +  CDS            lacI: lac repressor; lacI; The lac repressor binds to the lac operator to inhibit transcription in E. coli. This inhibition can be relieved by adding lactose or isopropyl-β-D-thiogalactopyranoside (IPTG).
   3607..3628    +  protein_bind   CAP binding site: CAP binding activates transcription in the presence of cAMP. E. coli catabolite activator protein
   3643..3934    +  CDS            TcR (fragment): tetracycline efflux protein; tet; confers resistance to tetracycline
   4006..4386    -  CDS            YPB1_ECOLX: Protein predicted: Swiss-Prot protein existence level 4. From Escherichia coli.
   4403..4594    +  CDS            rop: Rop protein, which maintains plasmids at low copy number; rop
   4696..4835    +  misc_feature   bom: basis of mobility region from pBR322
   5021..5609    -  rep_origin     ori: high-copy-number ColE1/pMB1/pBR322/pUC origin of replication
   5731..6546    +  CDS            KanR: aminoglycoside phosphotransferase; aph(3')-Ia; confers resistance to kanamycin in bacteria or G418 (Geneticin®) in eukaryotes
   6555..6612    -  promoter       AmpR promoter (fragment): bla
   6665..7093    -  rep_origin     f1 ori (sequence partly withheld): f1 bacteriophage origin of replication; arrow indicates direction of (+) strand synthesis
