[The description below was written by a language model from this plasmid's Addgene catalogue record and pLannotate feature annotations shown in this document.]
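Description:
POC1482 is a bacterial expression plasmid built on the pET28a backbone that carries the DNA methyltransferase M.XmnI from Xanthomonas manihotis 7AS1, described in the record as an LguI-associated "switch" methylase. The roughly 1.9 kb coding region was inserted between the NcoI and HindIII sites, which places it in frame with the vector's C-terminal His6 tag for affinity purification. The feature table does not annotate the methylase itself. However, an unannotated gap on the reverse strand between the T7 gene 10 ribosome binding site and the His-tag fragment corresponds in size and position to the insert. The short "SET1" and "9xHis" fragment calls near the T7 terminator are probably automated matches to ordinary pET28a vector sequence and the His6 tag rather than additional functional elements.

Transcription is driven by the T7 promoter with an adjacent lac operator, and the plasmid encodes its own lacI repressor. Expression therefore requires a host supplying T7 RNA polymerase and is induced with IPTG, with the T7 terminator closing the unit. The plasmid replicates from a pBR322/ColE1-type origin accompanied by rop and the bom region and is selected with kanamycin through the aph(3')-Ia gene. An f1 origin is also present. The catalogue lists the copy number as high, although rop normally moderates copy number in this backbone. The tetracycline-resistance and AmpR promoter fragments are nonfunctional backbone remnants.

According to the stated purpose and associated publication title, the construct is used to produce a methylase for site-selective inhibition of type IIS restriction enzyme activity. Here, M.XmnI methylation is used to block cleavage by LguI at sites where the two recognition sequences overlap, which is useful in DNA assembly schemes based on type IIS enzymes.
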