Addgene plasmid #213808: POC1482
Purpose: LguI-associated switch methylase
Depositing lab: Christopher A. O'Callaghan. Depositing organization: University of Oxford. Publication: DNA methylases for site-selective inhibition of type IIS restriction enzyme activity. Flores-Fernandez CN, Lin D, Robins K, O'Callaghan CA. Appl Microbiol Biotechnol. 2024 Jan 25;108(1):174. doi: 10.1007/s00253-024-13015-7. PubMed 38270650.
Backbone
  Vector backbone: pET28a
  Backbone manufacturer: Novagen
  Backbone size w/o insert (bp): 5369
  Total vector size (bp): 7108
  Vector type: Bacterial Expression
Growth in bacteria
  Bacterial resistance: Kanamycin, 50 μg/mL
  Growth temperature: 37°C
  Growth strain: DH5alpha
  Copy number: High Copy
Gene/Insert
  Gene/Insert name: LguI-associated switch methylase M.XmnI
  Species: X. manihotis 7AS1
  Insert size (bp): 1862
  GenBank ID: U44748
  Promoter: T7
  Tag / fusion protein: His6-tag (C terminal on insert)
  Cloning method: Restriction Enzyme; 5′ cloning site NcoI (unknown if destroyed); 3′ cloning site HindIII (unknown if destroyed)
  Sequencing primers: 5′ CTAGCCATGGGTGATCTTGCTAGTACTTATCGTCGTG; 3′ CTAGAAGCTTCCCGGCGCGCAAACCATC
Terms and licenses: Academic/Nonprofit Terms; Industry Terms: Not Available to Industry
How to cite: POC1482 was a gift from Christopher A. O'Callaghan (Addgene plasmid # 213808 ; http://n2t.net/addgene:213808 ; RRID:Addgene_213808)
